Addgene plasmid #224883: pRS416 CUP1pro-Htt103QdeltaP125-160-YFP
Purpose: Low copy plasmid for inducible yeast expression of the Htt exon 1 construct without the first 36 amino acids of the proline-rich region (125-160) tagged with YFP using copper.
Depositing lab: Paul Herman.
Backbone
  Vector backbone: pRS416
  Backbone size w/o insert (bp): 6070
  Vector type: Yeast Expression
  Selectable markers: URA3
Growth in bacteria
  Bacterial resistance: Ampicillin, 100 μg/mL
  Growth temperature: 37°C
  Growth strain: DH5alpha
  Copy number: Low Copy
Gene/Insert
  Gene/Insert name: Htt103QdeltaP125-160 (alt name: HTT103QdeltaP(REVTruncation3))
  Species: H. sapiens (human)
  Insert size (bp): 384
  Mutation: deltaP125-160
  Entrez Gene: HTT (a.k.a. HD, IT15, LOMARS)
  Promoter: CUP1
  Tag / fusion protein: YFP (C terminal on insert)
  Cloning method: Golden Gate
  Sequencing primers: 5′ M13 FWD; 3′ M13 REV
Terms and licenses: Academic/Nonprofit Terms; Industry Terms: Not Available to Industry
How to cite: pRS416 CUP1pro-Htt103QdeltaP125-160-YFP was a gift from Paul Herman (Addgene plasmid # 224883 ; http://n2t.net/addgene:224883 ; RRID:Addgene_224883)
