[The description below was written by a language model from this plasmid's Addgene catalogue record and pLannotate feature annotations shown in this document.]
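Description:
pRS416 CUP1pro-Htt103QdeltaP125-160-YFP is a low-copy yeast expression plasmid built on the pRS416 centromeric shuttle backbone. In Saccharomyces cerevisiae it is maintained through a CEN6/ARS element, which keeps copy number near one per cell, and is selected by the URA3 marker, which complements uracil auxotrophy and can be counterselected with 5-FOA. In E. coli it is propagated through a ColE1/pUC-type origin with ampicillin resistance from β-lactamase. The backbone also retains pBluescript-derived remnants: an f1 origin, T3 and T7 promoters, lac promoter/operator elements, a lacZα fragment and split portions of the multiple cloning site flanking the Golden Gate-assembled cassette.

The expression cassette is driven by the S. cerevisiae CUP1 metallothionein promoter, so transcription is induced by adding copper. It encodes a human huntingtin (HTT) exon 1 fragment carrying an expanded 103-glutamine tract, with a deletion (deltaP125-160) that removes the first 36 amino acids of the proline-rich region. This is fused at its C terminus to EYFP, and transcription ends at the CYC1 terminator. The automated feature table does not annotate the Htt segment itself, but an unannotated gap between the CUP1 promoter and the EYFP coding sequence is consistent with the position and the recorded 384 bp size of the insert.

The design allows controlled, near-single-copy expression of a fluorescent polyglutamine-expanded Htt variant in yeast. Its alternative name, which labels it a numbered truncation, suggests it belongs to a deletion series probing the proline-rich region, although the record does not state the specific experimental application.
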