Features (pLannotate 1.2.2; 21 found; start..end, strand, type, name):
      5..48      -  misc_feature   MCS (fragment): pBluescript multiple cloning site
     61..79      -  promoter       T3 promoter: promoter for bacteriophage T3 RNA polymerase
    124..140     -  protein_bind   lac operator: The lac repressor binds to the lac operator to inhibit transcription in E. coli. This inhibition can be relieved by adding lactose or isopropyl-β-D-thiogalactopyranoside (IPTG). lac repressor encoded by lacI
    148..178     -  promoter       lac promoter: promoter for the E. coli lac operon
    193..214     -  protein_bind   CAP binding site: CAP binding activates transcription in the presence of cAMP. E. coli catabolite activator protein
    227..319     -  CDS            lacI (fragment): lac repressor; lacI; The lac repressor binds to the lac operator to inhibit transcription in E. coli. This inhibition can be relieved by adding lactose or isopropyl-β-D-thiogalactopyranoside (IPTG).
    502..1090    -  rep_origin     ori: high-copy-number ColE1/pMB1/pBR322/pUC origin of replication
   1261..2121    -  CDS            AmpR: β-lactamase; bla; confers resistance to ampicillin, carbenicillin, and related antibiotics
   2122..2226    -  promoter       AmpR promoter: bla
   2263..2766    +  misc_feature   CEN/ARS: S. cerevisiae CEN6 centromere fused to an autonomously replicating sequence
   2911..2960    +  misc_feature   bom (fragment): basis of mobility region from pBR322
   2968..3183    +  promoter       URA3 promoter: S. cerevisiae URA3
   3184..3987    +  CDS            URA3: orotidine-5'-phosphate decarboxylase, required for uracil biosynthesis; S. cerevisiae URA3; yeast auxotrophic marker, counterselectable with 5-fluoroorotic acid (5-FOA)
   4066..4117    +  misc_feature   bom (fragment): basis of mobility region from pBR322
   4145..4573    -  rep_origin     f1 ori (sequence partly withheld): f1 bacteriophage origin of replication; arrow indicates direction of (+) strand synthesis
   4577..4732    -  CDS            lacZα (fragment): LacZα fragment of β-galactosidase; lacZ fragment
   4740..4758    +  promoter       T7 promoter: promoter for bacteriophage T7 RNA polymerase
   4767..4829    -  misc_feature   MCS (fragment): pBluescript multiple cloning site
   4835..5069    +  promoter       CUP1 promoter: S. cerevisiae CUP1; inducible metallothionein promoter, regulated by Cu2+
   5475..6188    +  CDS            EYFP: enhanced YFP mammalian codon-optimized
   6195..6442    +  terminator     CYC1 terminator: S. cerevisiae CYC1; transcription terminator for CYC1
>Addgene plasmid #224883 | pRS416 CUP1pro-Htt103QdeltaP125-160-YFP | addgene full sequence | sequence record 448180 | Addgene NGS Result
TTTTGGGGATCCACTAGTTCTAGAGCGGCCGCCACCGCGGTGGAGCTCCAGCTTTTGTTCCCTTTAGTGA
GGGTTAATTGCGCGCTTGGCGTAATCATGGTCATAGCTGTTTCCTGTGTGAAATTGTTATCCGCTCACAA
TTCCACACAACATACGAGCCGGAAGCATAAAGTGTAAAGCCTGGGGTGCCTAATGAGTGAGCTAACTCAC
ATTAATTGCGTTGCGCTCACTGCCCGCTTTCCAGTCGGGAAACCTGTCGTGCCAGCTGCATTAATGAATC
GGCCAACGCGCGGGGAGAGGCGGTTTGCGTATTGGGCGCTCTTCCGCTTCCTCGCTCACTGACTCGCTGC
GCTCGGTCGTTCGGCTGCGGCGAGCGGTATCAGCTCACTCAAAGGCGGTAATACGGTTATCCACAGAATC
AGGGGATAACGCAGGAAAGAACATGTGAGCAAAAGGCCAGCAAAAGGCCAGGAACCGTAAAAAGGCCGCG
TTGCTGGCGTTTTTCCATAGGCTCCGCCCCCCTGACGAGCATCACAAAAATCGACGCTCAAGTCAGAGGT
GGCGAAACCCGACAGGACTATAAAGATACCAGGCGTTTCCCCCTGGAAGCTCCCTCGTGCGCTCTCCTGT
TCCGACCCTGCCGCTTACCGGATACCTGTCCGCCTTTCTCCCTTCGGGAAGCGTGGCGCTTTCTCATAGC
TCACGCTGTAGGTATCTCAGTTCGGTGTAGGTCGTTCGCTCCAAGCTGGGCTGTGTGCACGAACCCCCCG
TTCAGCCCGACCGCTGCGCCTTATCCGGTAACTATCGTCTTGAGTCCAACCCGGTAAGACACGACTTATC
GCCACTGGCAGCAGCCACTGGTAACAGGATTAGCAGAGCGAGGTATGTAGGCGGTGCTACAGAGTTCTTG
AAGTGGTGGCCTAACTACGGCTACACTAGAAGAACAGTATTTGGTATCTGCGCTCTGCTGAAGCCAGTTA
CCTTCGGAAAAAGAGTTGGTAGCTCTTGATCCGGCAAACAAACCACCGCTGGTAGCGGTGGTTTTTTTGT
TTGCAAGCAGCAGATTACGCGCAGAAAAAAAGGATCTCAAGAAGATCCTTTGATCTTTTCTACGGGGTCT
GACGCTCAGTGGAACGAAAACTCACGTTAAGGGATTTTGGTCATGAGATTATCAAAAAGGATCTTCACCT
AGATCCTTTTAAATTAAAAATGAAGTTTTAAATCAATCTAAAGTATATATGAGTAAACTTGGTCTGACAG
TTACCAATGCTTAATCAGTGAGGCACCTATCTCAGCGATCTGTCTATTTCGTTCATCCATAGTTGCCTGA
CTCCCCGTCGTGTAGATAACTACGATACGGGAGGGCTTACCATCTGGCCCCAGTGCTGCAATGATACCGC
GAGATCCACGCTCACCGGCTCCAGATTTATCAGCAATAAACCAGCCAGCCGGAAGGGCCGAGCGCAGAAG
TGGTCCTGCAACTTTATCCGCCTCCATCCAGTCTATTAATTGTTGCCGGGAAGCTAGAGTAAGTAGTTCG
CCAGTTAATAGTTTGCGCAACGTTGTTGCCATTGCTACAGGCATCGTGGTGTCACGCTCGTCGTTTGGTA
TGGCTTCATTCAGCTCCGGTTCCCAACGATCAAGGCGAGTTACATGATCCCCCATGTTGTGCAAAAAAGC
GGTTAGCTCCTTCGGTCCTCCGATCGTTGTCAGAAGTAAGTTGGCCGCAGTGTTATCACTCATGGTTATG
GCAGCACTGCATAATTCTCTTACTGTCATGCCATCCGTAAGATGCTTTTCTGTGACTGGTGAGTACTCAA
CCAAGTCATTCTGAGAATAGTGTATGCGGCGACCGAGTTGCTCTTGCCCGGCGTCAATACGGGATAATAC
CGCGCCACATAGCAGAACTTTAAAAGTGCTCATCATTGGAAAACGTTCTTCGGGGCGAAAACTCTCAAGG
ATCTTACCGCTGTTGAGATCCAGTTCGATGTAACCCACTCGTGCACCCAACTGATCTTCAGCATCTTTTA
CTTTCACCAGCGTTTCTGGGTGAGCAAAAACAGGAAGGCAAAATGCCGCAAAAAAGGGAATAAGGGCGAC
ACGGAAATGTTGAATACTCATACTCTTCCTTTTTCAATATTATTGAAGCATTTATCAGGGTTATTGTCTC
ATGAGCGGATACATATTTGAATGTATTTAGAAAAATAAACAAATAGGGGTTCCGCGCACATTTCCCCGAA
AAGTGCCACCTGGGTCCTTTTCATCACGTGCTATAAAAATAATTATAATTTAAATTTTTTAATATAAATA
TATAAATTAAAAATAGAAAGTAAAAAAAGAAATTAAAGAAAAAATAGTTTTTGTTTTCCGAAGATGTAAA
AGACTCTAGGGGGATCGCCAACAAATACTACCTTTTATCTTGCTCTTCCTGCTCTCAGGTATTAATGCCG
AATTGTTTCATCTTGTCTGTGTAGAAGACCACACACGAAAATCCTGTGATTTTACATTTTACTTATCGTT
AATCGAATGTATATCTATTTAATCTGCTTTTCTTGTCTAATAAATATATATGTAAAGTACGCTTTTTGTT
GAAATTTTTTAAACCTTTGTTTATTTTTTTTTCTTCATTCCGTAACTCTTCTACCTTCTTTATTTACTTT
CTAAAATCCAAATACAAAACATAAAAATAAATAAACACAGAGTAAATTCCCAAATTATTCCATCATTAAA
AGATACGAGGCGCGTGTAAGTTACAGGCAAGCGATCCGTCTAAGAAACCATTATTATCATGACATTAACC
TATAAAAATAGGCGTATCACGAGGCCCTTTGTCACAGCTTGTCTGTAAGCGGATGCCGGGAGCAGACAAG
CCCGTCAGGGCGCGTCAGCGGGTGTTGGCGGGTGTCGGGGCTGGCTTAACTATGCGGCATCAGAGCAGAT
TGTACTGAGAGTGCACCATACCACCTTTTCAATTCATCATTTTTTTTTTATTCTTTTTTTTGATTTCGGT
TTCCTTGAAATTTTTTTGATTCGGTAATCTCCGAACAGAAGGAAGAACGAAGGAAGGAGCACAGACTTAG
ATTGGTATATATACGCATATGTAGTGTTGAAGAAACATGAAATTGCCCAGTATTCTTAACCCAACTGCAC
AGAACAAAAACCTGCAGGAAACGAAGATAAATCATGTCGAAAGCTACATATAAGGAACGTGCTGCTACTC
ATCCTAGTCCTGTTGCTGCCAAGCTATTTAATATCATGCACGAAAAGCAAACAAACTTGTGTGCTTCATT
GGATGTTCGTACCACCAAGGAATTACTGGAGTTAGTTGAAGCATTAGGTCCCAAAATTTGTTTACTAAAA
ACACATGTGGATATCTTGACTGATTTTTCCATGGAGGGCACAGTTAAGCCGCTAAAGGCATTATCCGCCA
AGTACAATTTTTTACTCTTCGAAGACAGAAAATTTGCTGACATTGGTAATACAGTCAAATTGCAGTACTC
TGCGGGTGTATACAGAATAGCAGAATGGGCAGACATTACGAATGCACACGGTGTGGTGGGCCCAGGTATT
GTTAGCGGTTTGAAGCAGGCGGCAGAAGAAGTAACAAAGGAACCTAGAGGCCTTTTGATGTTAGCAGAAT
TGTCATGCAAGGGCTCCCTATCTACTGGAGAATATACTAAGGGTACTGTTGACATTGCGAAGAGCGACAA
AGATTTTGTTATCGGCTTTATTGCTCAAAGAGACATGGGTGGAAGAGATGAAGGTTACGATTGGTTGATT
ATGACACCCGGTGTGGGTTTAGATGACAAGGGAGATGCATTGGGTCAACAGTATAGAACCGTGGATGATG
TGGTGTCTACAGGATCTGACATTATTATTGTTGGAAGAGGACTATTTGCAAAGGGAAGGGATGCTAAGGT
AGAGGGTGAACGTTACAGAAAAGCAGGCTGGGAAGCATATTTGAGAAGATGCGGCCAGCAAAACTAAAAA
ACTGTATTATAAGTAAATGCATGTATACTAAACTCACAAATTAGAGCTTCAATTTAATTATATCAGTTAT
TACCCTATGCGGTGTGAAATACCGCACAGATGCGTAAGGAGAAAATACCGCATCAGGAAATTGTAAGCGT
TAATATTTTGTTAAAATTCGCGTTAAATTTTTGTTAAATCAGCTCATTTTTTAACCAATAGGCCGAAATC
GGCAAAATCCCTTATAAATCAAAAGAATAGACCGAGATAGGGT
[37 nt withheld, positions 4244-4280]
AAAGAACGTGGACTCCAACGTCAAAGG
[49 nt withheld, positions 4308-4356]
T
[91 nt withheld, positions 4358-4448]
G
[124 nt withheld, positions 4450-4573]
CCATTCGCCATTCAGGCTGCGCAACTGTTGGGAAGGGCGATCGGTGCGGGCCTCTTCGCTATTACGCCAG
CTGGCGAAAGGGGGATGTGCTGCAAGGCGATTAAGTTGGGTAACGCCAGGGTTTTCCCAGTCACGACGTT
GTAAAACGACGGCCAGTGAGCGCGCGTAATACGACTCACTATAGGGCGAATTGGGTACCGGGCCCCCCCT
CGAGGTCGACGGTATCGATAAGCTTGATATCGAATTCCTGCAGCCCCCAGTCTAGTTAGAAAAAGACATT
TTTGCTGTCAGTCACTGTCAAGAGATTCTTTTGCTGGCATTTCTTCTAGAAGCAAAAAGAGCGATGCGTC
TTTTCCGCTGAACCGTTCCAGCAAAAAAGACTACCAACGCAATATGGATTGTCAGAATCATATAAAAGAG
AAGCAAATAACTCCTTGTCTTGTATCAATTGCATTATAATATCTTCTTGTTAGTGCAATATCATATAGAA
GTCATCATGGCGACCCTGGAAAAGCTAATGAAGGCCTTCGAGTCCCTCAAAAGCTTCCAACAGCAGCAAC
AGCAACAACAGCAGCAACAGCAACAACAGCAGCAACAGCAACAACAGCAGCAACAGCAACAACAGCAGCA
ACAGCAACAACAGCAGCAACAGCAACAACAGCAGCAACAGCAACAACAGCAGCAACAGCAACAACAGCAG
CAACAGCAACAACAGCAGCAACAGCAACAACAGCAGCAACAGCAACAACAGCAGCAACAGCAACAACAGC
AGCAACAGCAACAACAGCAGCAACAGCAACAACAGCAGCAACAGCAACAACAGCAGCAACAGCAACAACC
GCCACCACCTGCTGTGGCTGAGGAGCCTCTGCACCGACCTCTAGAACTAGAGCTTATCGATAGCAAGGGC
GAGGAGCTGTTCACCGGGGTGGTGCCCATCCTGGTCGAGCTGGACGGCGACGTAAACGGCCACAAGTTCA
GCGTGTCCGGCGAGGGCGAGGGCGATGCCACCTACGGCAAGCTGACCCTGAAGTTCATCTGCACCACCGG
CAAGCTGCCCGTGCCCTGGCCCACCCTCGTGACCACCTTCGGCTACGGCCTGCAGTGCTTCGCCCGCTAC
CCCGACCACATGAAGCAGCACGACTTCTTCAAGTCCGCCATGCCCGAAGGCTACGTCCAGGAGCGCACCA
TCTTCTTCAAGGACGACGGCAACTACAAGACCCGCGCCGAGGTGAAGTTCGAGGGCGACACCCTGGTGAA
CCGCATCGAGCTGAAGGGCATCGACTTCAAGGAGGACGGCAACATCCTGGGGCACAAGCTGGAGTACAAC
TACAACAGCCACAACGTCTATATCATGGCCGACAAGCAGAAGAACGGCATCAAGGTGAACTTCAAGATCC
GCCACAACATCGAGGACGGCAGCGTGCAGCTCGCCGACCACTACCAGCAGAACACCCCCATCGGCGACGG
CCCCGTGCTGCTGCCCGACAACCACTACCTGAGCTACCAGTCCGCCCTGAGCAAAGACCCCAACGAGAAG
CGCGATCACATGGTCCTGCTGGAGTTCGTGACCGCCGCCGGGATCACTCTCGGCATGGACGAGCTGTACA
AGTAACTCGAGTCATGTAATTAGTTATGTCACGCTTACATTCACGCCCTCCCCCCACATCCGCTCTAACC
GAAAAGGAAGGAGTTAGACAACCTGAAGTCTAGGTCCCTATTTATTTTTTTATAGTTATGTTAGTATTAA
GAACGTTATTTATATTTCAAATTTTTCTTTTTTTTCTGTACAGACGCGTGTACGCATGTAACATTATACT
GAAAACCTTGCTTGAGAAGGTTTTGGGACGCTCGAAGGCTTTAATTTGC
